Addgene plasmid #143217: TFORF0463
Purpose: Lentiviral vector for overexpressing transcription factor ORFs with unique 24-bp barcodes. Barcodes facilitate identification of transcription factors in pooled screens.
Depositing lab: Feng Zhang. Depositing organization: Broad Institute. Publication: A transcription factor atlas of directed differentiation. Joung J, Ma S, Tay T, Geiger-Schuller KR, Kirchgatterer PC, Verdine VK, Guo B, Arias-Garcia MA, Allen WE, Singh A, Kuksenko O, Abudayyeh OO, Gootenberg JS, Fu Z, Macrae RK, Buenrostro JD, Regev A, Zhang F. Cell. 2023 Jan 5;186(1):209-229.e26. doi: 10.1016/j.cell.2022.11.026. PubMed 36608654.
Backbone
  Vector backbone: pLX_TRC317
  Backbone manufacturer: Broad Institute Genetic Perturbation Platform
  Backbone size w/o insert (bp): 8264
  Vector type: Mammalian Expression, Lentiviral
  Selectable markers: Puromycin
Growth in bacteria
  Bacterial resistance: Ampicillin, 100 μg/mL
  Growth temperature: 37°C
  Growth strain: NEB Stable
  Copy number: High Copy
Gene/Insert
  Gene/Insert name: HOXD1
  Species: H. sapiens (human)
  Insert size (bp): 1088
  Entrez Gene: HOXD1 (a.k.a. HOX4, HOX4G, Hox-4.7)
  Promoter: EF1a
  Cloning method: Unknown
  Sequencing primers: 5′ GGGTGGAGACTGAAGTTAGGCCAG; 3′ CACATAGCGTAAAAGGAGCAACATAG
Terms and licenses: Academic/Nonprofit Terms; Industry Terms: Not Available to Industry
Depositor comments: NM_024501,ENST00000331462 . The transcription factor ORF portion of this plasmid was synthesized by Genewiz. Please test multiple small colonies in case of plasmid recombination. To make this collection available in a timely manner, a portion of this collection was not fully sequenced by Addgene. If an Addgene verified full plasmid sequence is not available, please contact us prior to placing an order to request the full sequence.
How to cite: TFORF0463 was a gift from Feng Zhang (Addgene plasmid # 143217 ; http://n2t.net/addgene:143217 ; RRID:Addgene_143217)
