[The description below was written by a language model from this plasmid's Addgene catalogue record and pLannotate feature annotations shown in this document.]
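Description:
TFORF0463 is a lentiviral mammalian expression plasmid built on the pLX_TRC317 backbone and carrying the human HOXD1 open reading frame, one member of a barcoded transcription factor ORF collection. The sequenced record is 9,352 nt. In bacteria it is maintained through a high-copy ColE1/pUC-type origin and selected with ampicillin via the β-lactamase gene. An f1 origin and remnants of a lacZα/lac promoter cloning region flanked by T7 and T3 promoters are also present in the backbone. The depositor notes that the plasmid can recombine, as is common for vectors with repeated LTRs.

The transfer cassette has a third-generation, self-inactivating layout. An RSV promoter drives a truncated HIV-1 5' LTR, followed by the Ψ packaging signal with a gag fragment, the Rev response element for Rev-dependent export of the genomic RNA, a cPPT/CTS element, and a ΔU3 3' LTR followed by an SV40 polyadenylation signal. Within the provirus, an SV40 early promoter/origin region precedes puromycin N-acetyltransferase, allowing puromycin selection of transduced cells. The strong constitutive EF-1α promoter drives HOXD1, a homeobox transcription factor involved in anterior-posterior patterning. A WPRE downstream of the ORF enhances transcript stability and expression. The catalogue describes a unique 24-bp barcode associated with each ORF. The feature table does not annotate it, though the insert is listed as larger than the annotated coding sequence, and a short U6 promoter fragment lies between the ORF and WPRE.

The construct is intended for overexpressing HOXD1 in mammalian cells, individually or in pooled screens where barcode sequencing identifies which transcription factor each cell received, as in directed differentiation studies.
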