Features (pLannotate 1.2.2; 31 found; start..end, strand, type, name):
      5..231     +  promoter       RSV promoter: Rous sarcoma virus enhancer/promoter
    232..412     +  LTR            5' LTR (truncated): truncated 5' long terminal repeat (LTR) from HIV-1
    459..584     +  misc_feature   HIV-1 Ψ: packaging signal of human immunodeficiency virus type 1
    568..931     +  CDS            HIV-1 gag (fragment): gag protein from human immunodeficiency virus 1; gag
   1077..1310    +  misc_feature   RRE: The Rev response element (RRE) of HIV-1 allows for Rev-dependent mRNA export from the nucleus to the cytoplasm.
   1687..1713    +  CDS            Rev (fragment): human immunodeficiency virus 1 (HIV-1) Rev protein; rev; enhances nuclear export of unspliced and incompletely spliced viral mRNAs
   1720..1743    +  promoter       SV40 promoter (fragment): SV40 early promoter
   1744..1815    +  promoter       SV40 promoter (fragment): SV40 enhancer and early promoter
   1839..1974    +  rep_origin     SV40 ori: SV40 origin of replication
   2020..2616    +  CDS            PuroR (fragment): puromycin N-acetyltransferase; pac from Streptomyces; confers resistance to puromycin
   2665..2782    +  misc_feature   cPPT/CTS: central polypurine tract and central termination sequence of HIV-1
   2847..2913    +  CDS            small t antigen (fragment): SV40 (simian virus 40) small t antigen
   2920..4098    +  promoter       EF-1α promoter: strong constitutive promoter for human elongation factor EF-1α
   4115..5098    +  CDS            HOXD1: HXD1_HUMAN - Also known as HOX4, HOX4G. Experimental evidence at transcript level: Swiss-Prot protein existence level 2. Sequence-specific transcription factor which is part of a developmental regulatory system that provides cells with specific positional identities on the anterior-posterior axis. Acts on the anterior body structures. From Homo sapiens (Human).
   5114..5167    +  promoter       U6 promoter (fragment): RNA polymerase III promoter for human U6 snRNA
   5209..5797    +  misc_feature   WPRE: woodchuck hepatitis virus posttranscriptional regulatory element
   5848..5867    +  misc_feature   cPPT/CTS (fragment): central polypurine tract and central termination sequence of HIV-1
   5869..6102    +  LTR            3' LTR (ΔU3): self-inactivating 3' long terminal repeat (LTR) from HIV-1
   6180..6301    +  polyA_signal   SV40 poly(A) signal: SV40 polyadenylation signal
   6341..6476    +  rep_origin     SV40 ori: SV40 origin of replication
   6497..6515    -  promoter       T7 promoter: promoter for bacteriophage T7 RNA polymerase
   6523..6678    +  CDS            lacZα (fragment): LacZα fragment of β-galactosidase; lacZ fragment
   6683..7111    +  rep_origin     f1 ori (sequence partly withheld): f1 bacteriophage origin of replication; arrow indicates direction of (+) strand synthesis
   7164..7268    +  promoter       AmpR promoter: bla
   7269..8129    +  CDS            AmpR: β-lactamase; bla; confers resistance to ampicillin, carbenicillin, and related antibiotics
   8300..8888    +  rep_origin     ori: high-copy-number ColE1/pMB1/pBR322/pUC origin of replication
   9071..9163    +  CDS            lacI (fragment): lac repressor; lacI; The lac repressor binds to the lac operator to inhibit transcription in E. coli. This inhibition can be relieved by adding lactose or isopropyl-β-D-thiogalactopyranoside (IPTG).
   9176..9197    +  protein_bind   CAP binding site: CAP binding activates transcription in the presence of cAMP. E. coli catabolite activator protein
   9212..9242    +  promoter       lac promoter: promoter for the E. coli lac operon
   9250..9266    +  protein_bind   lac operator: The lac repressor binds to the lac operator to inhibit transcription in E. coli. This inhibition can be relieved by adding lactose or isopropyl-β-D-thiogalactopyranoside (IPTG). lac repressor encoded by lacI
   9311..9329    +  promoter       T3 promoter: promoter for bacteriophage T3 RNA polymerase
>Addgene plasmid #143217 | TFORF0463 | addgene full sequence | sequence record 396096 | Addgene NGS Result
TTAATGTAGTCTTATGCAATACTCTTGTAGTCTTGCAACATGGTAACGATGAGTTAGCAACATGCCTTAC
AAGGAGAGAAAAAGCACCGTGCATGCCGATTGGTGGAAGTAAGGTGGTACGATCGTGCCTTATTAGGAAG
GCAACAGACGGGTCTGACATGGATTGGACGAACCACTGAATTGCCGCATTGCAGAGATATTGTATTTAAG
TGCCTAGCTCGATACATAAACGGGTCTCTCTGGTTAGACCAGATCTGAGCCTGGGAGCTCTCTGGCTAAC
TAGGGAACCCACTGCTTAAGCCTCAATAAAGCTTGCCTTGAGTGCTTCAAGTAGTGTGTGCCCGTCTGTT
GTGTGACTCTGGTAACTAGAGATCCCTCAGACCCTTTTAGTCAGTGTGGAAAATCTCTAGCAGTGGCGCC
CGAACAGGGACTTGAAAGCGAAAGGGAAACCAGAGGAGCTCTCTCGACGCAGGACTCGGCTTGCTGAAGC
GCGCACGGCAAGAGGCGAGGGGCGGCGACTGGTGAGTACGCCAAAAATTTTGACTAGCGGAGGCTAGAAG
GAGAGAGATGGGTGCGAGAGCGTCAGTATTAAGCGGGGGAGAATTAGATCGCGATGGGAAAAAATTCGGT
TAAGGCCAGGGGGAAAGAAAAAATATAAATTAAAACATATAGTATGGGCAAGCAGGGAGCTAGAACGATT
CGCAGTTAATCCTGGCCTGTTAGAAACATCAGAAGGCTGTAGACAAATACTGGGACAGCTACAACCATCC
CTTCAGACAGGATCAGAAGAACTTAGATCATTATATAATACAGTAGCAACCCTCTATTGTGTGCATCAAA
GGATAGAGATAAAAGACACCAAGGAAGCTTTAGACAAGATAGAGGAAGAGCAAAACAAAAGTAAGACCAC
CGCACAGCAAGCGGCCGCTGATCTTCAGACCTGGAGGAGGAGATATGAGGGACAATTGGAGAAGTGAATT
ATATAAATATAAAGTAGTAAAAATTGAACCATTAGGAGTAGCACCCACCAAGGCAAAGAGAAGAGTGGTG
CAGAGAGAAAAAAGAGCAGTGGGAATAGGAGCTTTGTTCCTTGGGTTCTTGGGAGCAGCAGGAAGCACTA
TGGGCGCAGCGTCAATGACGCTGACGGTACAGGCCAGACAATTATTGTCTGGTATAGTGCAGCAGCAGAA
CAATTTGCTGAGGGCTATTGAGGCGCAACAGCATCTGTTGCAACTCACAGTCTGGGGCATCAAGCAGCTC
CAGGCAAGAATCCTGGCTGTGGAAAGATACCTAAAGGATCAACAGCTCCTGGGGATTTGGGGTTGCTCTG
GAAAACTCATTTGCACCACTGCTGTGCCTTGGAATGCTAGTTGGAGTAATAAATCTCTGGAACAGATTTG
GAATCACACGACCTGGATGGAGTGGGACAGAGAAATTAACAATTACACAAGCTTAATACACTCCTTAATT
GAAGAATCGCAAAACCAGCAAGAAAAGAATGAACAAGAATTATTGGAATTAGATAAATGGGCAAGTTTGT
GGAATTGGTTTAACATAACAAATTGGCTGTGGTATATAAAATTATTCATAATGATAGTAGGAGGCTTGGT
AGGTTTAAGAATAGTTTTTGCTGTACTTTCTATAGTGAATAGAGTTAGGCAGGGATATTCACCATTATCG
TTTCAGACCCACCTCCCAACCCCGAGGGGACCCATGCATTGCATCTCAATTAGTCAGCAACCAGGTGTGG
AAAGTCCCCAGGCTCCCCAGCAGGCAGAAGTATGCAAAGCATGCGTCTCAATTAGTCAGCAACCATAGTC
CCGCCCCTAACTCCGCCCATCCCGCCCCTAACTCCGCCCAGTTCCGCCCATTCTCCGCCCCATGGCTGAC
TAATTTTTTTTATTTATGCAGAGGCCGAGGCCGCCTCGGCCTCTGAGCTATTCCAGAAGTAGTGAGGAGG
CTTTTTTGGAGGCCTAGGCTTTTGCAAAAAGCTTTCTAGAGGTACCACCGGAGCTTACCATGACCGAGTA
CAAGCCCACGGTGCGCCTCGCCACCCGCGACGACGTCCCCAGGGCCGTACGCACCCTCGCCGCCGCGTTC
GCCGACTACCCCGCCACGCGCCACACCGTCGATCCGGACCGCCACATCGAGCGGGTCACCGAGCTGCAAG
AACTCTTCCTCACGCGCGTCGGGCTCGACATCGGCAAGGTGTGGGTCGCGGACGACGGCGCCGCCGTGGC
GGTCTGGACCACGCCGGAGAGCGTCGAAGCGGGGGCGGTGTTCGCCGAGATCGGCCCGCGCATGGCCGAG
TTGAGCGGTTCCCGGCTGGCCGCGCAGCAACAGATGGAAGGCCTCCTGGCGCCGCACCGGCCCAAGGAGC
CCGCGTGGTTCCTGGCCACCGTCGGCGTCTCGCCCGACCACCAGGGCAAGGGTCTGGGCAGCGCCGTCGT
GCTCCCCGGAGTGGAGGCGGCCGAGCGCGCCGGGGTGCCCGCCTTCCTGGAGACCTCCGCGCCCCGCAAC
CTCCCCTTCTACGAGCGGCTCGGCTTCACCGTCACCGCCGACGTCGAGGTGCCCGAAGGACCGCGCACCT
GGTGCATGACCCGCAAGCCCGGTGCCAGTTAACGAATTCTAGATCTTGAGACAAATGGCAGTATTCATCC
ACAATTTTAAAAGAAAAGGGGGGATTGGGGGGTACAGTGCAGGGGAAAGAATAGTAGACATAATAGCAAC
AGACATACAAACTAAAGAATTACAAAAACAAATTACAAAAATTCAAAATTTTCGGGTTTATTACAGGGAC
AGCAGAGATCCACTTTGGCGCCGGCTCGAGGCCTGCAGGTGCAAAGATGGATAAAGTTTTAAACAGAGAG
GAATCTTTGCAGCTAATGGACCTTCTAGGTCTTGAAAGGAGTGGGAATTGGCTCCGGTGCCCGTCAGTGG
GCAGAGCGCACATCGCCCACAGTCCCCGAGAAGTTGGGGGGAGGGGTCGGCAATTGAACCGGTGCCTAGA
GAAGGTGGCGCGGGGTAAACTGGGAAAGTGATGTCGTGTACTGGCTCCGCCTTTTTCCCGAGGGTGGGGG
AGAACCGTATATAAGTGCAGTAGTCGCCGTGAACGTTCTTTTTCGCAACGGGTTTGCCGCCAGAACACAG
GTAAGTGCCGTGTGTGGTTCCCGCGGGCCTGGCCTCTTTACGGGTTATGGCCCTTGCGTGCCTTGAATTA
CTTCCACCTGGCTGCAGTACGTGATTCTTGATCCCGAGCTTCGGGTTGGAAGTGGGTGGGAGAGTTCGAG
GCCTTGCGCTTAAGGAGCCCCTTCGCCTCGTGCTTGAGTTGAGGCCTGGCCTGGGCGCTGGGGCCGCCGC
GTGCGAATCTGGTGGCACCTTCGCGCCTGTCTCGCTGCTTTCGATAAGTCTCTAGCCATTTAAAATTTTT
GATGACCTGCTGCGACGCTTTTTTTCTGGCAAGATAGTCTTGTAAATGCGGGCCAAGATCTGCACACTGG
TATTTCGGTTTTTGGGGCCGCGGGCGGCGACGGGGCCCGTGCGTCCCAGCGCACATGTTCGGCGAGGCGG
GGCCTGCGAGCGCGGCCACCGAGAATCGGACGGGGGTAGTCTCAAGCTGGCCGGCCTGCTCTGGTGCCTG
GCCTCGCGCCGCCGTGTATCGCCCCGCCCTGGGCGGCAAGGCTGGCCCGGTCGGCACCAGTTGCGTGAGC
GGAAAGATGGCCGCTTCCCGGCCCTGCTGCAGGGAGCTCAAAATGGAGGACGCGGCGCTCGGGAGAGCGG
GCGGGTGAGTCACCCACACAAAGGAAAAGGGCCTTTCCGTCCTCAGCCGTCGCTTCATGTGACTCCACGG
AGTACCGGGCGCCGTCCAGGCACCTCGATTAGTTCTCGAGCTTTTGGAGTACGTCGTCTTTAGGTTGGGG
GGAGGGGTTTTATGCGATGGAGTTTCCCCACACTGAGTGGGTGGAGACTGAAGTTAGGCCAGCTTGGCAC
TTGATGTAATTCTCCTTGGAATTTGCCCTTTTTGAGTTTGGATCTTGGTTCATTCTCAAGCCTCAGACAG
TGGTTCAAAGTTTTTTTCTTCCATTTCAGGTGTCGTGAGGCTAGCACCGCCACCATGAGCTCCTACCTGG
AGTACGTGTCATGCAGCAGCAGCGGCGGGGTCGGCGGCGACGTGCTCAGCTTGGCACCCAAGTTCTGCCG
CTCCGACGCCCGGCCCGTGGCTCTGCAGCCCGCCTTCCCTCTGGGCAACGGCGACGGCGCCTTCGTCAGC
TGTCTGCCCCTGGCCGCCGCCCGACCCTCGCCTTCGCCCCCGGCCGCCCCCGCGCGGCCGTCCGTACCGC
CTCCGGCCGCGCCCCAGTACGCGCAGTGCACCCTGGAGGGGGCCTACGAACCTGGTGCCGCACCTGCCGC
GGCAGCTGGGGGCGCGGACTACGGCTTCCTGGGGTCCGGGCCGGCGTACGACTTCCCGGGCGTGCTGGGG
CGGGCGGCCGACGACGGCGGGTCTCACGTCCACTACGCCACCTCGGCCGTCTTCTCGGGCGGCGGCTCTT
TCCTCCTCAGCGGCCAGGTGGATTACGCGGCCTTCGGCGAACCCGGCCCTTTTCCGGCTTGTCTCAAAGC
GTCAGCCGACGGCCACCCTGGTGCTTTCCAGACCGCATCCCCGGCCCCAGGCACCTACCCCAAGTCCGTC
TCTCCCGCCTCCGGCCTCCCTGCCGCCTTCAGCACGTTCGAGTGGATGAAAGTGAAGAGGAATGCCTCTA
AGAAAGGCAAACTCGCCGAGTATGGGGCCGCTAGCCCCTCCAGCGCGATCCGCACGAATTTCAGCACCAA
GCAACTGACAGAACTGGAAAAAGAGTTTCATTTCAATAAGTACTTAACTCGAGCCCGGCGCATCGAGATA
GCCAACTGCTTGCACCTGAATGACACGCAAGTCAAAATCTGGTTCCAGAACCGCAGGATGAAACAGAAGA
AAAGGGAACGAGAAGGGCTTCTGGCCACGGCCATTCCTGTGGCTCCCCTCCAACTTCCCCTCTCTGGAAC
AACCCCCACTAAGTTTATCAAGAACCCCGGCAGCCCTTCTCAGTCCCAAGAGCCTTCGTAGTAATGAACT
AGTCCGTAACTTGAAAGTATTTCGATTTCTTGGCTTTATATATCTTGTGGAAAGGACGATCTGGACATTT
ATTGATCCATCTCACGCGTTAAGTCGACAATCAACCTCTGGATTACAAAATTTGTGAAAGATTGACTGGT
ATTCTTAACTATGTTGCTCCTTTTACGCTATGTGGATACGCTGCTTTAATGCCTTTGTATCATGCTATTG
CTTCCCGTATGGCTTTCATTTTCTCCTCCTTGTATAAATCCTGGTTGCTGTCTCTTTATGAGGAGTTGTG
GCCCGTTGTCAGGCAACGTGGCGTGGTGTGCACTGTGTTTGCTGACGCAACCCCCACTGGTTGGGGCATT
GCCACCACCTGTCAGCTCCTTTCCGGGACTTTCGCTTTCCCCCTCCCTATTGCCACGGCGGAACTCATCG
CCGCCTGCCTTGCCCGCTGCTGGACAGGGGCTCGGCTGTTGGGCACTGACAATTCCGTGGTGTTGTCGGG
GAAATCATCGTCCTTTCCTTGGCTGCTCGCCTGTGTTGCCACCTGGATTCTGCGCGGGACGTCCTTCTGC
TACGTCCCTTCGGCCCTCAATCCAGCGGACCTTCCTTCCCGCGGCCTGCTGCCGGCTCTGCGGCCTCTTC
CGCGTCTTCGCCTTCGCCCTCAGACGAGTCGGATCTCCCTTTGGGCCGCCTCCCCGCGTCGACTTTAAGA
CCAATGACTTACAAGGCAGCTGTAGATCTTAGCCACTTTTTAAAAGAAAAGGGGGGACTGGAAGGGCTAA
TTCACTCCCAACGAAGACAAGATCTGCTTTTTGCTTGTACTGGGTCTCTCTGGTTAGACCAGATCTGAGC
CTGGGAGCTCTCTGGCTAACTAGGGAACCCACTGCTTAAGCCTCAATAAAGCTTGCCTTGAGTGCTTCAA
GTAGTGTGTGCCCGTCTGTTGTGTGACTCTGGTAACTAGAGATCCCTCAGACCCTTTTAGTCAGTGTGGA
AAATCTCTAGCAGTACGTATAGTAGTTCATGTCATCTTATTATTCAGTATTTATAACTTGCAAAGAAATG
AATATCAGAGAGTGAGAGGAACTTGTTTATTGCAGCTTATAATGGTTACAAATAAAGCAATAGCATCACA
AATTTCACAAATAAAGCATTTTTTTCACTGCATTCTAGTTGTGGTTTGTCCAAACTCATCAATGTATCTT
ATCATGTCTGGCTCTAGCTATCCCGCCCCTAACTCCGCCCATCCCGCCCCTAACTCCGCCCAGTTCCGCC
CATTCTCCGCCCCATGGCTGACTAATTTTTTTTATTTATGCAGAGGCCGAGGCCGCCTCGGCCTCTGAGC
TATTCCAGAAGTAGTGAGGAGGCTTTTTTGGAGGCCTAGGGACGTACCCAATTCGCCCTATAGTGAGTCG
TATTACGCGCGCTCACTGGCCGTCGTTTTACAACGTCGTGACTGGGAAAACCCTGGCGTTACCCAACTTA
ATCGCCTTGCAGCACATCCCCCTTTCGCCAGCTGGCGTAATAGCGAAGAGGCCCGCACCGATCGCCCTTC
CCAACAGTTGCGCAGCCTGAATGGCGAATGGG
[124 nt withheld, positions 6683-6806]
C
[91 nt withheld, positions 6808-6898]
A
[49 nt withheld, positions 6900-6948]
CCTTTGACGTTGGAGTCCACGTTCTTT
[37 nt withheld, positions 6976-7012]
ACCCTATCTCGGTCTATTCTTTTGATTTATAAGGGATTTTGCCGATTTCGGCCTATTGGTTAAAAAATGA
GCTGATTTAACAAAAATTTAACGCGAATTTTAACAAAATATTAACGCTTACAATTTAGGTGGCACTTTTC
GGGGAAATGTGCGCGGAACCCCTATTTGTTTATTTTTCTAAATACATTCAAATATGTATCCGCTCATGAG
ACAATAACCCTGATAAATGCTTCAATAATATTGAAAAAGGAAGAGTATGAGTATTCAACATTTCCGTGTC
GCCCTTATTCCCTTTTTTGCGGCATTTTGCCTTCCTGTTTTTGCTCACCCAGAAACGCTGGTGAAAGTAA
AAGATGCTGAAGATCAGTTGGGTGCACGAGTGGGTTACATCGAACTGGATCTCAACAGCGGTAAGATCCT
TGAGAGTTTTCGCCCCGAAGAACGTTTTCCAATGATGAGCACTTTTAAAGTTCTGCTATGTGGCGCGGTA
TTATCCCGTATTGACGCCGGGCAAGAGCAACTCGGTCGCCGCATACACTATTCTCAGAATGACTTGGTTG
AGTACTCACCAGTCACAGAAAAGCATCTTACGGATGGCATGACAGTAAGAGAATTATGCAGTGCTGCCAT
AACCATGAGTGATAACACTGCGGCCAACTTACTTCTGACAACGATCGGAGGACCGAAGGAGCTAACCGCT
TTTTTGCACAACATGGGGGATCATGTAACTCGCCTTGATCGTTGGGAACCGGAGCTGAATGAAGCCATAC
CAAACGACGAGCGTGACACCACGATGCCTGTAGCAATGGCAACAACGTTGCGCAAACTATTAACTGGCGA
ACTACTTACTCTAGCTTCCCGGCAACAATTAATAGACTGGATGGAGGCGGATAAAGTTGCAGGACCACTT
CTGCGCTCGGCCCTTCCGGCTGGCTGGTTTATTGCTGATAAATCTGGAGCCGGTGAGCGTGGGTCTCGCG
GTATCATTGCAGCACTGGGGCCAGATGGTAAGCCCTCCCGTATCGTAGTTATCTACACGACGGGGAGTCA
GGCAACTATGGATGAACGAAATAGACAGATCGCTGAGATAGGTGCCTCACTGATTAAGCATTGGTAACTG
TCAGACCAAGTTTACTCATATATACTTTAGATTGATTTAAAACTTCATTTTTAATTTAAAAGGATCTAGG
TGAAGATCCTTTTTGATAATCTCATGACCAAAATCCCTTAACGTGAGTTTTCGTTCCACTGAGCGTCAGA
CCCCGTAGAAAAGATCAAAGGATCTTCTTGAGATCCTTTTTTTCTGCGCGTAATCTGCTGCTTGCAAACA
AAAAAACCACCGCTACCAGCGGTGGTTTGTTTGCCGGATCAAGAGCTACCAACTCTTTTTCCGAAGGTAA
CTGGCTTCAGCAGAGCGCAGATACCAAATACTGTTCTTCTAGTGTAGCCGTAGTTAGGCCACCACTTCAA
GAACTCTGTAGCACCGCCTACATACCTCGCTCTGCTAATCCTGTTACCAGTGGCTGCTGCCAGTGGCGAT
AAGTCGTGTCTTACCGGGTTGGACTCAAGACGATAGTTACCGGATAAGGCGCAGCGGTCGGGCTGAACGG
GGGGTTCGTGCACACAGCCCAGCTTGGAGCGAACGACCTACACCGAACTGAGATACCTACAGCGTGAGCT
ATGAGAAAGCGCCACGCTTCCCGAAGGGAGAAAGGCGGACAGGTATCCGGTAAGCGGCAGGGTCGGAACA
GGAGAGCGCACGAGGGAGCTTCCAGGGGGAAACGCCTGGTATCTTTATAGTCCTGTCGGGTTTCGCCACC
TCTGACTTGAGCGTCGATTTTTGTGATGCTCGTCAGGGGGGCGGAGCCTATGGAAAAACGCCAGCAACGC
GGCCTTTTTACGGTTCCTGGCCTTTTGCTGGCCTTTTGCTCACATGTTCTTTCCTGCGTTATCCCCTGAT
TCTGTGGATAACCGTATTACCGCCTTTGAGTGAGCTGATACCGCTCGCCGCAGCCGAACGACCGAGCGCA
GCGAGTCAGTGAGCGAGGAAGCGGAAGAGCGCCCAATACGCAAACCGCCTCTCCCCGCGCGTTGGCCGAT
TCATTAATGCAGCTGGCACGACAGGTTTCCCGACTGGAAAGCGGGCAGTGAGCGCAACGCAATTAATGTG
AGTTAGCTCACTCATTAGGCACCCCAGGCTTTACACTTTATGCTTCCGGCTCGTATGTTGTGTGGAATTG
TGAGCGGATAACAATTTCACACAGGAAACAGCTATGACCATGATTACGCCAAGCGCGCAATTAACCCTCA
CTAAAGGGAACAAAAGCTGGAGCTGCAAGC
