>Addgene plasmid #143217 | TFORF0463 | depositor partial sequence | sequence record 281789 | Insert
ACCGCCACCATGAGCTCCTACCTGGAGTACGTGTCATGCAGCAGCAGCGGCGGGGTCGGCGGCGACGTGC
TCAGCTTGGCACCCAAGTTCTGCCGCTCCGACGCCCGGCCCGTGGCTCTGCAGCCCGCCTTCCCTCTGGG
CAACGGCGACGGCGCCTTCGTCAGCTGTCTGCCCCTGGCCGCCGCCCGACCCTCGCCTTCGCCCCCGGCC
GCCCCCGCGCGGCCGTCCGTACCGCCTCCGGCCGCGCCCCAGTACGCGCAGTGCACCCTGGAGGGGGCCT
ACGAACCTGGTGCCGCACCTGCCGCGGCAGCTGGGGGCGCGGACTACGGCTTCCTGGGGTCCGGGCCGGC
GTACGACTTCCCGGGCGTGCTGGGGCGGGCGGCCGACGACGGCGGGTCTCACGTCCACTACGCCACCTCG
GCCGTCTTCTCGGGCGGCGGCTCTTTCCTCCTCAGCGGCCAGGTGGATTACGCGGCCTTCGGCGAACCCG
GCCCTTTTCCGGCTTGTCTCAAAGCGTCAGCCGACGGCCACCCTGGTGCTTTCCAGACCGCATCCCCGGC
CCCAGGCACCTACCCCAAGTCCGTCTCTCCCGCCTCCGGCCTCCCTGCCGCCTTCAGCACGTTCGAGTGG
ATGAAAGTGAAGAGGAATGCCTCTAAGAAAGGCAAACTCGCCGAGTATGGGGCCGCTAGCCCCTCCAGCG
CGATCCGCACGAATTTCAGCACCAAGCAACTGACAGAACTGGAAAAAGAGTTTCATTTCAATAAGTACTT
AACTCGAGCCCGGCGCATCGAGATAGCCAACTGCTTGCACCTGAATGACACGCAAGTCAAAATCTGGTTC
CAGAACCGCAGGATGAAACAGAAGAAAAGGGAACGAGAAGGGCTTCTGGCCACGGCCATTCCTGTGGCTC
CCCTCCAACTTCCCCTCTCTGGAACAACCCCCACTAAGTTTATCAAGAACCCCGGCAGCCCTTCTCAGTC
CCAAGAGCCTTCGTAGTAATGAACTAGTCCGTAACTTGAAAGTATTTCGATTTCTTGGCTTTATATATCT
TGTGGAAAGGACGATCTGGACATTTATTGATCCATCTC
