>Addgene plasmid #143217 | TFORF0463 | depositor partial sequence | sequence record 281790 | Barcode
TCTGGACATTTATTGATCCATCTC
